>Addgene plasmid #193721 | pB80-hsKIF5B(1-560)Rigor-L-mVenus-L-SspB(micro) | addgene full sequence | sequence record 383728 | Addgene NGS Result
AGTCGCTGCGCGCTGCCTTCGCCCCGTGCCCCGCTCCGCCGCCGCCTCGCGCCGCCCGCCCCGGCTCTGA
CTGACCGCGTTACTCCCACAGGTGAGCGGGCGGGACGGCCCTTCTCCTCCGGGCTGTAATTAGCGCTTGG
TTTAATGACGGCTCGTTTCTTTTCTGTGGCTGCGTGAAAGCCTTAAAGGGCTCCGGGAGGGCCCTTTGTG
CGGGGGGGAGCGGCTCGGGGGGTGCGTGCGTGTGTGTGTGCGTGGGGAGCGCCGCGTGCGGCTCCGCGCT
GCCCGGCGGCTGTGAGCGCTGCGGGCGCGGCGCGGGGCTTTGTGCGCTCCGCAGTGTGCGCGAGGGGAGC
GCGGCCGGGGGCGGTGCCCCGCGGTGCGGGGGGGGCTGCGAGGGGAACAAAGGCTGCGTGCGGGGTGTGT
GCGTGGGGGGGTGAGCAGGGGGTGTGGGCGCGGCGGTCGGGCTGTAACCCCCCCCTGCACCCCCCTCCCC
GAGTTGCTGAGCACGGCCCGGCTTCGGGTGCGGGGCTCCGTGCGGGGCGTGGCGCGGGGCTCGCCGTGCC
GGGCGGGGGGKGGCGGCAGGKGGGGGTGCCGGGCGGGGCGGGGCCGCCYCGGGCCGGGGRGGGCTCGGGG
GRGGGGCGCGGCGGCCCCCGGAGCGCCGGCGGCTGTCGAGGCGCGGCGAGCCGCAGCCATTGCCTTTTAT
GGTAATCGTGCGAGAGGGCGCAGGGACTTCCTTTGTCCCAAATCTGTGCGGAGCCGAAATCTGGGAGGCG
CCGCCGCACCCCCTCTAGCGGGCGCGGGGCGAAGCGGTGCGGCGCCGGCAGGAAGGAAATGGGCGGGGAG
GGCCTTCGTGCGTCGCCGCGCCGCCGTCCCCTTCTCCATCTCCAGCCTCGGGGCTGTCCGCAGGGGGACG
GCTGCCTTCGGGGGGGACGGGGCAGGGCGGGGTTCGGCTTCTGGCGTGTGACCGGCGGGGTTTATATCTT
CCCTTCTCTGTTCCTCCGCAGCCCCCAAGCTAGGCAATTGGGCGCGCCACCATGGCGGACCTGGCCGAGT
GCAACATCAAAGTGATGTGTCGCTTCAGACCTCTCAACGAGTCTGAAGTGAACCGCGGCGACAAGTACAT
CGCCAAGTTTCAGGGAGAAGACACGGTCGTGATCGCGTCCAAGCCTTATGCATTTGATCGGGTGTTCCAG
TCAAGCACATCTCAAGAGCAAGTGTATAATGACTGTGCAAAGAAGATTGTTAAAGATGTACTTGAAGGAT
ATAATGGAACAATATTTGCATATGGACAAACATCCTCTGGGAAGACACACACAATGGAGGGTAAACTTCA
TGATCCAGAAGGCATGGGAATTATTCCAAGAATAGTGCAAGATATTTTTAATTATATTTACTCCATGGAT
GAAAATTTGGAATTTCATATTAAGGTTTCATATTTTGAAATATATTTGGATAAGATAAGGGACCTGTTAG
ATGTTTCAAAGACCAACCTTTCAGTTCATGAAGACAAAAACCGAGTTCCCTATGTAAAGGGGTGCACAGA
GCGTTTTGTATGTAGTCCAGATGAAGTTATGGATACCATAGATGAAGGAAAATCCAACAGACATGTAGCA
GTTACAAATATGAATGAACATAGCTCTAGGAGTCACAGTATATTTCTTATTAATGTCAAACAAGAGAACA
CACAAACGGAACAAAAGCTGAGTGGAAAACTTTATCTGGTTGATTTAGCTGCTAGTGAAAAGGTTAGTAA
AACTGGAGCTGAAGGTGCTGTGCTGGATGAAGCTAAAAACATCAACAAGTCACTTTCTGCTCTTGGAAAT
GTTATTTCTGCTTTGGCTGAGGGTAGTACATATGTTCCATATCGAGATAGTAAAATGACAAGAATCCTTC
AAGATTCATTAGGTGGCAACTGTAGAACCACTATTGTAATTTGCTGCTCTCCATCATCATACAATGAGTC
TGAAACAAAATCTACACTCTTATTTGGCCAAAGGGCCAAAACAATTAAGAACACAGTTTGTGTCAATGTG
GAGTTAACTGCAGAACAGTGGAAAAAGAAGTATGAAAAAGAAAAAGAAAAAAATAAGATCCTGCGGAACA
CTATTCAGTGGCTTGAAAATGAGCTCAACAGATGGCGTAATGGGGAGACGGTGCCTATTGATGAACAGTT
TGACAAAGAGAAAGCCAACTTGGAAGCTTTCACAGTGGATAAAGATATTACTCTTACCAATGATAAACCA
GCAACCGCAATTGGAGTTATAGGAAATTTTACTGATGCTGAAAGAAGAAAGTGTGAAGAAGAAATTGCTA
AATTATACAAACAGCTTGATGACAAGGATGAAGAAATTAACCAGCAAAGTCAACTGGTAGAGAAACTGAA
GACGCAAATGTTGGATCAGGAGGAGCTTTTGGCATCTACCAGAAGGGATCAAGACAATATGCAAGCTGAG
CTGAATCGCCTTCAAGCAGAAAATGATGCCTCTAAAGAAGAAGTGAAAGAAGTTTTACAGGCCCTAGAAG
AACTTGCTGTCAATTATGATCAGAAGTCTCAGGAAGTTGAAGACAAAACTAAGGAATATGAATTGCTTAG
TGATGAATTGAATCAGAAATCGGCAACTTTAGCGAGTATAGATGCTGAGCTTCAGAAACTTAAGGAAATG
ACCAACCACCAGAAAAAACGAGCAGCTGAGATGATGGCATCTTTACTAAAATCTAGAGGTGGCGGGGGCA
GTGGGGGAGGGGGAAGTGGAGGCGGCGGTTCTGGCGGGGGAGGCTCCGGTGGCGGGGGGAGCGGGGGTGG
GAGTAAGCTTGTGAGCAAGGGCGAGGAGCTGTTCACCGGGGTGGTGCCCATCCTGGTCGAGCTGGACGGC
GACGTAAACGGCCACAAGTTCAGCGTGTCCGGCGAGGGCGAGGGCGATGCCACCTACGGCAAGCTGACCC
TGAAGTTGATCTGCACCACCGGCAAGCTGCCCGTGCCCTGGCCCACCCTCGTGACCACCCTCGGCTACGG
CCTGCAGTGCTTCGCCCGCTACCCCGACCACATGAAGCAGCACGACTTCTTCAAGTCCGCCATGCCCGAA
GGCTACGTCCAGGAGCGCACCATCTTCTTCAAGGACGACGGCAACTACAAGACCCGCGCCGAGGTGAAGT
TCGAGGGCGACACCCTGGTGAACCGCATCGAGCTGAAGGGCATCGACTTCAAGGAGGACGGCAACATCCT
GGGGCACAAGCTGGAGTACAACTACAACAGCCACAACGTCTATATCATGGCCGACAAGCAGAAGAACGGC
ATCAAGGCAAACTTCAAGATCCGCCACAACATCGAGGACGGCGGCGTGCAGCTCGCCGACCACTACCAGC
AGAACACCCCCATCGGCGACGGCCCCGTGCTGCTGCCCGACAACCACTACCTGAGCTACCAGTCCAAACT
GAGCAAAGACCCCAACGAGAAGCGCGATCACATGGTCCTGCTGGAGTTCGTGACCGCCGCCGGGATCACT
CTCGGCATGGACGAGCTGTACAAGGCTAGCGGAGGCGGTGGCTCAGGCGGAGGAGGGTCAGGAGGGGGAG
GCAGTGGCGGGGGCGGCTCTGGAGGAGGGGGTTCTGGTGGTGGTAGCTACGTAGATCTGAGCGGCCTGAC
CCTGCAGGAATTCAGCTCCCCGAAACGCCCTAAGCTGCTGCGTGAATATTACGATTGGCTGGTTGATAAC
AGCTTTACCCCATATCTGGTGGTGGATGCCACATACCTGGGCGTGAACGTGCCCGTGGAGTATGTGAAAG
ACGGTCAGATCGTGCTGAATCTGTCTGCAAGTGCGACCGGCAACCTGCAACTGACAAATGATTTTATCCA
GTTCAACGCCCAGTTTAAGGGCGTGTCTCGTGAACTGTATATCCCGATGGGTGCCGCTCTGGCCATTTAC
GCTCGCGAGAACGGCGATGGTGTGATGTTCGAACCAGAAGAAATCTATGACGAGCTGAATATTGGTTAAA
CCGGTCCTAGATAAGTAATGATCATAATCAGCCATATCACATCTGTAGAGGTTTTACTTGCTTTAAAAAA
CCTCCCACACCTCCCCCTGAACCTGAAACATAAAATGAATGCAATTGTTGTTGTTAACTTGTTTATTGCA
GCTTATAATGGTTACAAATAAAGCAATAGCATCACAAATTTCACAAATAAAGCATTTTTTTCACTGCATT
CTAGTTGTGGTTTGTCCAAACTCATCAATGTATCTTATCATGTCTGGATCAATTCGTAATCATGTCATAG
CTGTTTCCTGTGTGAAATTGTTATCCGCTCACAATTCCACACAACATACGAGCCGGAAGCATAAAGTGTA
AAGCCTGGGGTGCCTAATGAGTGAGCTAACTCACATTAATTGCGTTGCGCTCACTGCCCGCTTTCCAGTC
GGGAAACCTGTCGTGCCAGCTGCATTAATGAATCGGCCAACGCGCGGGGAGAGGCGGTTTGCGTATTGGG
CGCTCTTCCGCTTCCTCGCTCACTGACTCGCTGCGCTCGGTCGTTCGGCTGCGGCGAGCGGTATCAGCTC
ACTCAAAGGCGGTAATACGGTTATCCACAGAATCAGGGGATAACGCAGGAAAGAACATGTGAGCAAAAGG
CCAGCAAAAGGCCAGGAACCGTAAAAAGGCCGCGTTGCTGGCGTTTTTCCATAGGCTCCGCCCCCCTGAC
GAGCATCACAAAAATCGACGCTCAAGTCAGAGGTGGCGAAACCCGACAGGACTATAAAGATACCAGGCGT
TTCCCCCTGGAAGCTCCCTCGTGCGCTCTCCTGTTCCGACCCTGCCGCTTACCGGATACCTGTCCGCCTT
TCTCCCTTCGGGAAGCGTGGCGCTTTCTCATAGCTCACGCTGTAGGTATCTCAGTTCGGTGTAGGTCGTT
CGCTCCAAGCTGGGCTGTGTGCACGAACCCCCCGTTCAGCCCGACCGCTGCGCCTTATCCGGTAACTATC
GTCTTGAGTCCAACCCGGTAAGACACGACTTATCGCCACTGGCAGCAGCCACTGGTAACAGGATTAGCAG
AGCGAGGTATGTAGGCGGTGCTACAGAGTTCTTGAAGTGGTGGCCTAACTACGGCTACACTAGAAGAACA
GTATTTGGTATCTGCGCTCTGCTGAAGCCAGTTACCTTCGGAAAAAGAGTTGGTAGCTCTTGATCCGGCA
AACAAACCACCGCTGGTAGCGGTGGTTTTTTTGTTTGCAAGCAGCAGATTACGCGCAGAAAAAAAGGATC
TCAAGAAGATCCTTTGATCTTTTCTACGGGGTCTGACGCTCAGTGGAACGAAAACTCACGTTAAGGGATT
TTGGTCATGAGATTATCAAAAAGGATCTTCACCTAGATCCTTTTAAATTAAAAATGAAGTTTTAAATCAA
TCTAAAGTATATATGAGTAAACTTGGTCTGACAGTTACCAATGCTTAATCAGTGAGGCACCTATCTCAGC
GATCTGTCTATTTCGTTCATCCATAGTTGCCTGACTCCCCGTCGTGTAGATAACTACGATACGGGAGGGC
TTACCATCTGGCCCCAGTGCTGCAATGATACCGCGAGACCCACGCTCACCGGCTCCAGATTTATCAGCAA
TAAACCAGCCAGCCGGAAGGGCCGAGCGCAGAAGTGGTCCTGCAACTTTATCCGCCTCCATCCAGTCTAT
TAATTGTTGCCGGGAAGCTAGAGTAAGTAGTTCGCCAGTTAATAGTTTGCGCAACGTTGTTGCCATTGCT
ACAGGCATCGTGGTGTCACGCTCGTCGTTTGGTATGGCTTCATTCAGCTCCGGTTCCCAACGATCAAGGC
GAGTTACATGATCCCCCATGTTGTGCAAAAAAGCGGTTAGCTCCTTCGGTCCTCCGATCGTTGTCAGAAG
TAAGTTGGCCGCAGTGTTATCACTCATGGTTATGGCAGCACTGCATAATTCTCTTACTGTCATGCCATCC
GTAAGATGCTTTTCTGTGACTGGTGAGTACTCAACCAAGTCATTCTGAGAATAGTGTATGCGGCGACCGA
GTTGCTCTTGCCCGGCGTCAATACGGGATAATACCGCGCCACATAGCAGAACTTTAAAAGTGCTCATCAT
TGGAAAACGTTCTTCGGGGCGAAAACTCTCAAGGATCTTACCGCTGTTGAGATCCAGTTCGATGTAACCC
ACTCGTGCACCCAACTGATCTTCAGCATCTTTTACTTTCACCAGCGTTTCTGGGTGAGCAAAAACAGGAA
GGCAAAATGCCGCAAAAAAGGGAATAAGGGCGACACGGAAATGTTGAATACTCATACTCTTCCTTTTTCA
ATATTATTGAAGCATTTATCAGGGTTATTGTCTCATGAGCGGATACATATTTGAATGTATTTAGAAAAAT
AAACAAATAGGGGTTCCGCGCACATTTCCCCGAAAAGTGCCACCTGACGTCTAAGAAACCATTATTATCA
TGACATTAACCTATAAAAATAGGCGTATCACGAGGCCCTTTCGTCTCGCGCGTTTCGGTGATGACGGTGA
AAACCTCTGACACATGCAGCTCCCGGAGACGGTCACAGCTTGTCTGTAAGCGGATGCCGGGAGCAGACAA
GCCCGTCAGGGCGCGTCAGCGGGTGTTGGCGGGTGTCGGGGCTGGCTTAACTATGCGGCATCAGAGCAGA
TTGTACTGAGAGTGCACCATATGCGGTGTGAAATACCGCACAGATGCGTAAGGAGAAAATACCGCATCAG
GCGCCATTCGCCATTCAGGCTGCGCAACTGTTGGGAAGGGCGATCGGTGCGGGCCTCTTCGCTATTACGC
CAGCTGGCGAAAGGGGGATGTGCTGCAAGGCGATTAAGTTGGGTAACGCCAGGGTTTTCCCAGTCACGAC
GTTGTAAAACGACGGCCAGTGCCAAGTTGGGATCTTTGCATTGGCCCACGGCTCTCAGGATGGGGATGCT
CCCCTTCAGCACCCGGTTCCCCTTGGAAACTGATGGTCCTGGCTCTGTGGCATGGCAGTGGCACTGTGAG
GAGCCCCCTACCAGCAGCACACAGTGGGGTTGGCACTGCCACGCTCCGGATGCCGCGCTCTGATCCAACC
CCATAATCAAGGGAACCCGAATTGCCCCATCATTGCCCCCACCACCCCCATCCTGCCGGGCCCTCACACC
CCACGCTGCCTTCTGGTGACATTCCCCAGCCCAAACCCACGGCTTCATGGCTACCGCGGGGCATTTCCCA
TTGCCGCCCCATTATCAGCTCTGCACACCTCCCGCTGTACCCATGCCTCGTGGCTGCCCTTCTTTGACGT
ATAATCTTCTAATTAATACCCGGCCTTGTCAAAGTGGAGCACAAACGTTAATTAATTCCCCAGCAGGCAG
GTAATTAACAGTGTGACTCCCTTTTTGCTGCGAGTGGGGCTGATACAGAGAGATGTGGCACTATGGAGCC
CACGGGGTCCTGGCACTGGGTGCCCACGGAGGTCCCCATGTGCTGCAGTGTCACCGCCTCCGAGGAGACA
GTATTGTCCCTGCGGTGTCCCTGCAGCTCAGCTCTGTCCACAGGGCCACCTCCAGTTTGGAGGGGACACA
ATGCAGCCCCGATGCAACCCATCCTCGCAGCATCCCAGGGACAAAGACCCCACTGCAAGACCGCACACAG
GGCTGGGTCCCGCTCCCCTAATATCTACAGTGCTTCTTGCATGGCCCCTTAATCAATGCAGTTAATCAGC
ATGCGCTCATGCACCGCTCTGGAGCTGCAAAGCCCCTCGCAGCGCTGCTCACCAACACCGCGCACCGCCC
CGGCCCAGCCTGCAGCACGCGCTGCAAACAGGAAAGAAACAAAATATTGCCCAAATGTAGGCAAAGGCAT
TCGGCTGCCTTGACCTCCGCCGGGCCGGGCCCTGCCTGACTCAGCTCCTTACTCAGCGCTCGCTTCCTCC
CTCCGGCTGCCACCGCCGCAGCGCACACCCTGACAAAGAGTGGCCCTTAACGGGCTCTGAGGTGCACCCA
GCAGTGCACTCAGCAGTCCAAGGGCCGGCCTGGAGGTTTGCACCGCTACGTGCTGACATTAGCATTGAAC
TTGGCCCTGGGTAGTGCTGCAGGCCGGGCGGGGTGGGTGTAGAGAGTGCAGCGCGCGTTGCACCCGGTGC
CCCTTCCCCTCCCTTGCATCCCAGCAGGCTGCACCCCAGCACCAGGCCCGTGCATGCATGCTCCTGGTGT
TATTGCAGCCTGGTGCATGCATGCGTCTTGATGGTGCAGCGCTGTGCATGCATCCTCCTTGGTGTGTAGC
AGTCTAGTGCATGCATACCCCTCGGTGTTATTGCTGCTCTGTGCACGCACGCTCATTGTATCACTTCATC
CCAGTGCATGCACTCACACTGGAGCGATTGCTGCTCGGTGCACGCACACTCATTGTATCACTGCAGCTCA
GTGGCTGCACGCACACCGGTGTTATTGCTGCTCGGTGCGTGCATGCACATCAGTGTCGCTGCAGCTCAGT
GCATGCACGCTCATTGCCCATCGCTATCCCTGCCTCTCCTGCTGGCGCTCCCCGGGAGGTGACTTCAAGG
GGACCGCAGGACCACCTCGGGGGTGGGGGGAGGGCTGCACACGCGGACCCCGCTCCCCCTCCCCAACAAA
GCACTGTGGAATCAAAAAGGGGGGAGGGGGGATGGAGGGGCGCGTCACACCCCCGCCCCACACCCTCACC
TCGAGGTGAGCCCCACGTTCTGCTTCACTCTCCCCATCTCCCCCCCCTCCCCACCCCCAATTTTGTATTT
ATTTATTTTTTAATTATTTTGTGCAGCGATGGGGGCGGGGGGGGGGGGGCGCGCGCCAGGCGGGGCGGGG
CGGGGCGRGGGGCGGGGCGGGGCGAGGCGGAGAGGTGCGGCGGCAGCCAATCAGAGCGGCGCGCTCCGAA
AGTTTCCTTTTATGGCGAGGCGGCGGCGGCGGCGGCCCTATAAAAAGCGAAGCGCGCGGCGGGCGGG
Features (pLannotate 1.2.2; 17 found; start..end, strand, type, name):
   1032..2711    +  CDS            KIF5B (fragment): KINH_HUMAN - Also known as KNS, KNS1. Experimental evidence at protein level: Swiss-Prot protein existence level 1. Microtubule-dependent motor required for normal distribution of mitochondria and lysosomes. Can induce formation of neurite-like membrane protrusions in non-neuronal cells in a ZFYVE27-dependent manner (By similarity). Regulates centrosome and nuclear positioning during mitotic entry. During the G2 phase of the cell cycle in a BICD2- dependent manner, antagonizes dynein function and drives the separation of nuclei and centrosomes (PubMed:20386726). Required for anterograde axonal
   2808..3524    +  CDS            mVenus: mVenus is a basic (constitutively fluorescent) yellow fluorescent protein published in 2006, derived from Aequorea victoria. It is reported to be a rapidly-maturing monomer with moderate acid sensitivity.
   3654..3983    +  CDS            sspB (fragment): SSPB_HAEIN - Experimental evidence at protein level: Swiss-Prot protein existence level 1. Also stimulates degradation of the N-terminus of RseA (residues 1-108, alone or in complex with sigma-E) by ClpX-ClpP in a non-ssrA-mediated fashion. From Haemophilus influenzae (strain ATCC 51907 / DSM 11121 / KW20 / Rd).
   4008..4093    +  CDS            large T antigen (fragment): large T antigen from SV40 (simian virus 40)
   4116..4250    +  polyA_signal   SV40 poly(A) signal: SV40 polyadenylation signal
   4288..4304    -  protein_bind   lac operator: The lac repressor binds to the lac operator to inhibit transcription in E. coli. This inhibition can be relieved by adding lactose or isopropyl-β-D-thiogalactopyranoside (IPTG). lac repressor encoded by lacI
   4312..4342    -  promoter       lac promoter: promoter for the E. coli lac operon
   4357..4378    -  protein_bind   CAP binding site: CAP binding activates transcription in the presence of cAMP. E. coli catabolite activator protein
   4391..4483    -  CDS            lacI (fragment): lac repressor; lacI; The lac repressor binds to the lac operator to inhibit transcription in E. coli. This inhibition can be relieved by adding lactose or isopropyl-β-D-thiogalactopyranoside (IPTG).
   4666..5254    -  rep_origin     ori: high-copy-number ColE1/pMB1/pBR322/pUC origin of replication
   5425..6285    -  CDS            AmpR: β-lactamase; bla; confers resistance to ampicillin, carbenicillin, and related antibiotics
   6286..6390    -  promoter       AmpR promoter: bla
   6485..6520    +  CDS            rop (fragment): Rop protein, which maintains plasmids at low copy number; rop
   6622..6721    +  misc_feature   bom (fragment): basis of mobility region from pBR322
   6727..6881    -  CDS            lacZα (fragment): LacZα fragment of β-galactosidase; lacZ fragment
   8681..8955    +  promoter       chicken β-actin promoter: No description available
   8956..968     +  intron         chimeric intron (across the origin): chimera between introns from chicken β-actin and rabbit β-globin
