[The description below was written by a language model from this plasmid's Addgene catalogue record and pLannotate feature annotations shown in this document.]
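Description:
pB80-hsKIF5B(1-560)Rigor-L-mVenus-L-SspB(micro) is a mammalian expression plasmid of about 9 kb built on a β-actin promoter backbone. It is propagated in E. coli through a high-copy ColE1/pUC-type origin and selected with ampicillin via the β-lactamase gene. The backbone also carries remnants of lac regulatory elements, lacZα, rop and the pBR322 bom region, which are cloning leftovers with no stated role in the construct's function.

Expression is driven by the chicken β-actin promoter followed by a chimeric chicken β-actin/rabbit β-globin intron, which spans the numbering origin of the circular sequence, and is terminated by an SV40 polyadenylation signal. The open reading frame encodes the N-terminal 560 residues of human kinesin-1 heavy chain KIF5B, fused through linkers to mVenus and then to SspB(micro). The KIF5B portion carries the G234A "rigor" mutation, which in kinesins generally gives a motor that binds microtubules tightly without stepping. The mVenus lacks its initiator methionine and has a Thr154Met change. The SspB portion carries Arg73Gln, the low-affinity "micro" variant used as the binding partner in the iLID light-inducible dimerisation system, so that blue light recruits an iLID-tagged partner to the kinesin fusion, while mVenus reports its localisation.

The catalogue purpose line describes optogenetic coupling to dimeric KIF5B aa 1-807 for anterograde transport. This does not match the name, the mutation field or the annotated KIF5B fragment, which all indicate a 1-560 rigor construct. It is therefore more plausibly a tool for light-controlled anchoring to microtubules than for active transport, consistent with the associated work on microtubule network mobility in neuronal polarisation, though the record does not state this explicitly.
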