Addgene plasmid #193721: pB80-hsKIF5B(1-560)Rigor-L-mVenus-L-SspB(micro)
Purpose: Optogenetic coupling to dimeric human kinesin-1 (KIF5B aa1-807) via SSPB(micro) for anterograde transport
Depositing lab: Lukas Kapitein. Depositing organization: Utrecht University. Publication: Local changes in microtubule network mobility instruct neuronal polarization and axon specification. Burute M, Jansen KI, Mihajlovic M, Vermonden T, Kapitein LC. Sci Adv. 2022 Nov 4;8(44):eabo2343. doi: 10.1126/sciadv.abo2343. Epub 2022 Nov 4. PubMed 36332030.
Backbone
  Vector backbone: B-actin
  Vector type: Mammalian Expression
Growth in bacteria
  Bacterial resistance: Ampicillin, 100 μg/mL
  Growth temperature: 37°C
  Growth strain: DH5alpha
  Copy number: High Copy
Gene/Insert
  Gene/Insert name: hsKIF5B(1-560)Rigor-L-mVenus-L-SspB(micro)
  Species: H. sapiens (human), Synthetic
  Mutation: hsKIF5B(aa1-560), RIGOR: G234A; mVenus: Met1Del, Thr154Met; SSPB:Arg73Gln;
  Entrez Gene: KIF5B (a.k.a. HEL-S-61, KINH, KNS, KNS1, UKHC)
  Promoter: Chicken beta-actin
  Tag / fusion protein: mVenus-SSPB(micro) (C terminal on insert)
  Cloning method: Restriction Enzyme; 5′ cloning site unknown (unknown if destroyed)
Terms and licenses: Academic/Nonprofit Terms; Industry Terms: Not Available to Industry
Depositor comments: internal plasmid ID: pKJ107
How to cite: pB80-hsKIF5B(1-560)Rigor-L-mVenus-L-SspB(micro) was a gift from Lukas Kapitein (Addgene plasmid # 193721 ; http://n2t.net/addgene:193721 ; RRID:Addgene_193721)
